Addgene plasmid #85824: pCDNA3_V5-APEX2-HMOX1
Purpose: Expressed N-term tagged APEX2 on HMOX1 in mammalian cell
Depositing lab: Hyun-Woo Rhee. Publication: APEX Fingerprinting Reveals the Subcellular Localization of Proteins of Interest. Lee SY, Kang MG, Park JS, Lee G, Ting AY, Rhee HW. Cell Rep. 2016 May 11. pii: S2211-1247(16)30508-3. doi: 10.1016/j.celrep.2016.04.064. PubMed 27184847.
Backbone
  Vector backbone: pcDNA3
  Backbone size w/o insert (bp): 5382
  Total vector size (bp): 7053
  Vector type: Mammalian Expression
Growth in bacteria
  Bacterial resistance: Ampicillin, 100 μg/mL
  Growth temperature: 37°C
  Growth strain: DH5alpha
  Copy number: High Copy
Gene/Insert
  Gene/Insert name: V5-APEX2-HMOX1 (alt name: Heme oxygenase 1)
  Species: H. sapiens (human), Synthetic
  Insert size (bp): 1671
  GenBank ID: NM_002133.2.
  Entrez Gene: HMOX1 (a.k.a. HMOX1D, HO-1, HSP32, bK286B10)
  Promoter: CMV-F
  Tag / fusion protein: V5 (N terminal on insert); APEX2 (N terminal on insert)
  Cloning method: Restriction Enzyme; 5′ cloning site NotI (not destroyed); 3′ cloning site XhoI (not destroyed)
  Sequencing primers: 5′ CMV-F; 3′ BGH-R
Terms and licenses: Academic/Nonprofit Terms; Industry Terms: Not Available to Industry
How to cite: pCDNA3_V5-APEX2-HMOX1 was a gift from Hyun-Woo Rhee (Addgene plasmid # 85824 ; http://n2t.net/addgene:85824 ; RRID:Addgene_85824)
