[The description below was written by a language model from this plasmid's Addgene catalogue record and pLannotate feature annotations shown in this document.]
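Description:
pCDNA3_V5-APEX2-HMOX1 is a mammalian expression plasmid of about 7.05 kb built on the pcDNA3 backbone. It is maintained in E. coli at high copy through a ColE1/pUC-type origin and selected with ampicillin via the β-lactamase gene. An f1 origin is also present. For selection in mammalian cells, the backbone carries a neomycin phosphotransferase gene driven by the SV40 enhancer/early promoter and terminated by an SV40 polyadenylation signal. Short matches annotated as ble, lacI, bom and an HIV-1 LTR are fragments and appear to be backbone remnants rather than functional elements.

The payload is a 1,671 bp fusion open reading frame cloned between NotI and XhoI sites. It is transcribed from the human CMV immediate-early enhancer/promoter and terminated by the bovine growth hormone poly(A) signal. T7 and SP6 phage promoters flank the insert. The encoded protein places a V5 epitope tag and APEX2 at the N terminus of human heme oxygenase 1 (HMOX1). APEX2 is an engineered monomeric soybean ascorbate peroxidase used for proximity biotinylation and electron microscopy contrast. The V5 tag is listed in the catalogue fields but is not annotated separately in either feature table; a gap upstream of the APEX2 coding sequence could accommodate it.

Both the depositor sequence and the repository's sequencing result show the same feature set and order. They differ by one nucleotide in length and in the numbering start point. According to the record, the plasmid is used to express N-terminally APEX2-tagged HMOX1 in mammalian cells. The associated work used APEX labelling patterns to determine the subcellular localization of proteins of interest.
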