Features (pLannotate 1.2.2; 22 found; start..end, strand, type, name):
     36..80      -  misc_feature   bom (fragment): basis of mobility region from pBR322
    235..614     +  enhancer       CMV enhancer: human cytomegalovirus immediate early enhancer
    615..818     +  promoter       CMV promoter: human cytomegalovirus (CMV) immediate early promoter
    814..847     +  LTR            5' LTR (truncated) (fragment): truncated 5' long terminal repeat (LTR) from HIV-1
    863..881     +  promoter       T7 promoter: promoter for bacteriophage T7 RNA polymerase
    952..1698    +  CDS            APEX2: soybean ascorbate peroxidase, engineered to serve as a monomeric tag for electron microscopy and live-cell proteomics (Lam et al., 2015) more active than the original APEX due to the A134P mutation
   1708..2571    +  CDS            HMOX1: HMOX1_HUMAN - Also known as HO, HO1. Experimental evidence at protein level: Swiss-Prot protein existence level 1. Heme oxygenase cleaves the heme ring at the alpha methene bridge to form biliverdin. Biliverdin is subsequently converted to bilirubin by biliverdin reductase. Under physiological conditions, the activity of heme oxygenase is highest in the spleen, where senescent erythrocytes are sequestrated and destroyed. Exhibits cytoprotective effects since excess of free heme sensitizes cells to undergo apoptosis. From Homo sapiens (Human).
   2605..2623    -  promoter       SP6 promoter: promoter for bacteriophage SP6 RNA polymerase
   2649..2873    +  polyA_signal   bGH poly(A) signal: bovine growth hormone polyadenylation signal
   2877..2898    +  promoter       SV40 promoter (fragment): SV40 enhancer and early promoter
   2919..3347    +  rep_origin     f1 ori (sequence partly withheld): f1 bacteriophage origin of replication; arrow indicates direction of (+) strand synthesis
   3361..3691    +  promoter       SV40 promoter: SV40 enhancer and early promoter
   3758..4549    +  CDS            neo: KKA2_KLEPN - Also known as kan, nptII. Experimental evidence at protein level: Swiss-Prot protein existence level 1. Resistance to kanamycin, neomycin, paromomycin, ribostamycin, butirosin and gentamicin B. From Klebsiella pneumoniae.
   4573..4731    +  CDS            ble (fragment): BLE_KLEPN - Experimental evidence at protein level: Swiss-Prot protein existence level 1. Binding protein with a strong affinity to the bleomycin family of antibiotics. Binds to CL990; an antimitotic-antibiotic compound. From Klebsiella pneumoniae.
   4726..4847    +  polyA_signal   SV40 poly(A) signal: SV40 polyadenylation signal
   4920..4936    -  protein_bind   lac operator: The lac repressor binds to the lac operator to inhibit transcription in E. coli. This inhibition can be relieved by adding lactose or isopropyl-β-D-thiogalactopyranoside (IPTG). lac repressor encoded by lacI
   4944..4974    -  promoter       lac promoter: promoter for the E. coli lac operon
   4989..5010    -  protein_bind   CAP binding site: CAP binding activates transcription in the presence of cAMP. E. coli catabolite activator protein
   5023..5115    -  CDS            lacI (fragment): lac repressor; lacI; The lac repressor binds to the lac operator to inhibit transcription in E. coli. This inhibition can be relieved by adding lactose or isopropyl-β-D-thiogalactopyranoside (IPTG).
   5298..5886    -  rep_origin     ori: high-copy-number ColE1/pMB1/pBR322/pUC origin of replication
   6057..6917    -  CDS            AmpR: β-lactamase; bla; confers resistance to ampicillin, carbenicillin, and related antibiotics
   6918..7022    -  promoter       AmpR promoter: bla
>Addgene plasmid #85824 | pCDNA3_V5-APEX2-HMOX1 | depositor full sequence | sequence record 166869 | Full sequence
GACGGATCGGGAGATCTCCCGATCCCCTATGGTCGACTCTCAGTACAATCTGCTCTGATGCCGCATAGTT
AAGCCAGTATCTGCTCCCTGCTTGTGTGTTGGAGGTCGCTGAGTAGTGCGCGAGCAAAATTTAAGCTACA
ACAAGGCAAGGCTTGACCGACAATTGCATGAAGAATCTGCTTAGGGTTAGGCGTTTTGCGCTGCTTCGCG
ATGTACGGGCCAGATATACGCGTTGACATTGATTATTGACTAGTTATTAATAGTAATCAATTACGGGGTC
ATTAGTTCATAGCCCATATATGGAGTTCCGCGTTACATAACTTACGGTAAATGGCCCGCCTGGCTGACCG
CCCAACGACCCCCGCCCATTGACGTCAATAATGACGTATGTTCCCATAGTAACGCCAATAGGGACTTTCC
ATTGACGTCAATGGGTGGACTATTTACGGTAAACTGCCCACTTGGCAGTACATCAAGTGTATCATATGCC
AAGTACGCCCCCTATTGACGTCAATGACGGTAAATGGCCCGCCTGGCATTATGCCCAGTACATGACCTTA
TGGGACTTTCCTACTTGGCAGTACATCTACGTATTAGTCATCGCTATTACCATGGTGATGCGGTTTTGGC
AGTACATCAATGGGCGTGGATAGCGGTTTGACTCACGGGGATTTCCAAGTCTCCACCCCATTGACGTCAA
TGGGAGTTTGTTTTGGCACCAAAATCAACGGGACTTTCCAAAATGTCGTAACAACTCCGCCCCATTGACG
CAAATGGGCGGTAGGCGTGTACGGTGGGAGGTCTATATAAGCAGAGCTCTCTGGCTAACTAGAGAACCCA
CTGCTTACTGGCTTATCGAAATTAATACGACTCACTATAGGGAGACCCAAGCTTGCGGCCGCCACCATGG
GCAAGCCCATCCCCAACCCCCTGCTGGGCCTGGACAGCACCGGAAAGTCTTACCCAACTGTGAGTGCTGA
TTACCAGGACGCCGTTGAGAAGGCGAAGAAGAAGCTCAGAGGCTTCATCGCTGAGAAGAGATGCGCTCCT
CTAATGCTCCGTTTGGCATTCCACTCTGCTGGAACCTTTGACAAGGGCACGAAGACCGGTGGACCCTTCG
GAACCATCAAGCACCCTGCCGAACTGGCTCACAGCGCTAACAACGGTCTTGACATCGCTGTTAGGCTTTT
GGAGCCACTCAAGGCGGAGTTCCCTATTTTGAGCTACGCCGATTTCTACCAGTTGGCTGGCGTTGTTGCC
GTTGAGGTCACGGGTGGACCTAAGGTTCCATTCCACCCTGGAAGAGAGGACAAGCCTGAGCCACCACCAG
AGGGTCGCTTGCCCGATCCCACTAAGGGTTCTGACCATTTGAGAGATGTGTTTGGCAAAGCTATGGGGCT
TACTGACCAAGATATCGTTGCTCTATCTGGGGGTCACACTATTGGAGCTGCACACAAGGAGCGTTCTGGA
TTTGAGGGTCCCTGGACCTCTAATCCTCTTATTTTCGACAACTCATACTTCACGGAGTTGTTGAGTGGTG
AGAAGGAAGGTCTCCTTCAGCTACCTTCTGACAAGGCTCTTTTGTCTGACCCTGTATTCCGCCCTCTCGT
TGATAAATATGCAGCGGACGAAGATGCCTTCTTTGCTGATTACGCTGAGGCTCACCAAAAGCTTTCCGAG
CTTGGGTTTGCTGATGCCAAGCTAGCAATGGAGCGTCCGCAACCCGACAGCATGCCCCAGGATTTGTCAG
AGGCCCTGAAGGAGGCCACCAAGGAGGTGCACACCCAGGCAGAGAATGCTGAGTTCATGAGGAACTTTCA
GAAGGGCCAGGTGACCCGAGACGGCTTCAAGCTGGTGATGGCCTCCCTGTACCACATCTATGTGGCCCTG
GAGGAGGAGATTGAGCGCAACAAGGAGAGCCCAGTCTTCGCCCCTGTCTACTTCCCAGAAGAGCTGCACC
GCAAGGCTGCCCTGGAGCAGGACCTGGCCTTCTGGTACGGGCCCCGCTGGCAGGAGGTCATCCCCTACAC
ACCAGCCATGCAGCACTATGTGAAGCGGCTCCACGAGGTGGGGCGCACAGAGCCCGAGCTGCTGGTGGCC
CACGCCTACACCCGCTACCTGGGTGACCTGTCTGGGGGCCAGGTGCTCAAAAAGATTGCCCAGAAAGCCC
TGGACCTGCCCAGCTCTGGCGAGGGCCTGGCCTTCTTCACCTTCCCCAACATTGCCAGTGCCACCAAGTT
CAAGCAGCTCTACCGCTCCCGCATGAACTCCCTGGAGATGACTCCCGCAGTCAGGCAGAGGGTGATAGAA
GAGGCCAAGACTGCGTTCCTGCTCAACATCCAGCTCTTTGAGGAGTTGCAGGAGCTGCTGACCCATGACA
CCAAGGACCAGAGCCCCTCACGGGCACCAGGGCTTCGCCAGCGGGCCAGCAACAAAGTGCAAGATTCTGC
CCCCGTGGAGACTCCCAGAGGGAAGCCCCCACTCAACACCCGCTCCCAGGCTCCGCTTCTCCGATGGGTC
CTTACACTCAGCTTTCTGGTGGCGACAGTTGCTGTAGGGCTTTATGCCATGTAATGACTCGAGCATGCAT
CTAGAGGGCCCTATTCTATAGTGTCACCTAAATGCTAGAGCTCGCTGATCAGCCTCGACTGTGCCTTCTA
GTTGCCAGCCATCTGTTGTTTGCCCCTCCCCCGTGCCTTCCTTGACCCTGGAAGGTGCCACTCCCACTGT
CCTTTCCTAATAAAATGAGGAAATTGCATCGCATTGTCTGAGTAGGTGTCATTCTATTCTGGGGGGTGGG
GTGGGGCAGGACAGCAAGGGGGAGGATTGGGAAGACAATAGCAGGCATGCTGGGGATGCGGTGGGCTCTA
TGGCTTCTGAGGCGGAAAGAACCAGCTGGGGCTCTAGGGGGTATCCCC
[124 nt withheld, positions 2919-3042]
C
[32 nt withheld, positions 3044-3075]
CA
[57 nt withheld, positions 3078-3134]
A
[49 nt withheld, positions 3136-3184]
CCTTTGACGTTGGAGTCCACGTTCTTT
[37 nt withheld, positions 3212-3248]
ACCCTATCTCGGTCTATTCTTTTGATTTATAAGGGATTTTGGGGATTTCGGCCTATTGGTTAAAAAATGA
GCTGATTTAACAAAAATTTAACGCGAATTAATTCTGTGGAATGTGTGTCAGTTAGGGTGTGGAAAGTCCC
CAGGCTCCCCAGGCAGGCAGAAGTATGCAAAGCATGCATCTCAATTAGTCAGCAACCAGGTGTGGAAAGT
CCCCAGGCTCCCCAGCAGGCAGAAGTATGCAAAGCATGCATCTCAATTAGTCAGCAACCATAGTCCCGCC
CCTAACTCCGCCCATCCCGCCCCTAACTCCGCCCAGTTCCGCCCATTCTCCGCCCCATGGCTGACTAATT
TTTTTTATTTATGCAGAGGCCGAGGCCGCCTCTGCCTCTGAGCTATTCCAGAAGTAGTGAGGAGGCTTTT
TTGGAGGCCTAGGCTTTTGCAAAAAGCTCCCGGGAGCTTGTATATCCATTTTCGGATCTGATCAAGAGAC
AGGATGAGGATCGTTTCGCATGATTGAACAAGATGGATTGCACGCAGGTTCTCCGGCCGCTTGGGTGGAG
AGGCTATTCGGCTATGACTGGGCACAACAGACAATCGGCTGCTCTGATGCCGCCGTGTTCCGGCTGTCAG
CGCAGGGGCGCCCGGTTCTTTTTGTCAAGACCGACCTGTCCGGTGCCCTGAATGAACTGCAGGACGAGGC
AGCGCGGCTATCGTGGCTGGCCACGACGGGCGTTCCTTGCGCAGCTGTGCTCGACGTTGTCACTGAAGCG
GGAAGGGACTGGCTGCTATTGGGCGAAGTGCCGGGGCAGGATCTCCTGTCATCTCACCTTGCTCCTGCCG
AGAAAGTATCCATCATGGCTGATGCAATGCGGCGGCTGCATACGCTTGATCCGGCTACCTGCCCATTCGA
CCACCAAGCGAAACATCGCATCGAGCGAGCACGTACTCGGATGGAAGCCGGTCTTGTCGATCAGGATGAT
CTGGACGAAGAGCATCAGGGGCTCGCGCCAGCCGAACTGTTCGCCAGGCTCAAGGCGCGCATGCCCGACG
GCGAGGATCTCGTCGTGACCCATGGCGATGCCTGCTTGCCGAATATCATGGTGGAAAATGGCCGCTTTTC
TGGATTCATCGACTGTGGCCGGCTGGGTGTGGCGGACCGCTATCAGGACATAGCGTTGGCTACCCGTGAT
ATTGCTGAAGAGCTTGGCGGCGAATGGGCTGACCGCTTCCTCGTGCTTTACGGTATCGCCGCTCCCGATT
CGCAGCGCATCGCCTTCTATCGCCTTCTTGACGAGTTCTTCTGAGCGGGACTCTGGGGTTCGAAATGACC
GACCAAGCGACGCCCAACCTGCCATCACGAGATTTCGATTCCACCGCCGCCTTCTATGAAAGGTTGGGCT
TCGGAATCGTTTTCCGGGACGCCGGCTGGATGATCCTCCAGCGCGGGGATCTCATGCTGGAGTTCTTCGC
CCACCCCAACTTGTTTATTGCAGCTTATAATGGTTACAAATAAAGCAATAGCATCACAAATTTCACAAAT
AAAGCATTTTTTTCACTGCATTCTAGTTGTGGTTTGTCCAAACTCATCAATGTATCTTATCATGTCTGTA
TACCGTCGACCTCTAGCTAGAGCTTGGCGTAATCATGGTCATAGCTGTTTCCTGTGTGAAATTGTTATCC
GCTCACAATTCCACACAACATACGAGCCGGAAGCATAAAGTGTAAAGCCTGGGGTGCCTAATGAGTGAGC
TAACTCACATTAATTGCGTTGCGCTCACTGCCCGCTTTCCAGTCGGGAAACCTGTCGTGCCAGCTGCATT
AATGAATCGGCCAACGCGCGGGGAGAGGCGGTTTGCGTATTGGGCGCTCTTCCGCTTCCTCGCTCACTGA
CTCGCTGCGCTCGGTCGTTCGGCTGCGGCGAGCGGTATCAGCTCACTCAAAGGCGGTAATACGGTTATCC
ACAGAATCAGGGGATAACGCAGGAAAGAACATGTGAGCAAAAGGCCAGCAAAAGGCCAGGAACCGTAAAA
AGGCCGCGTTGCTGGCGTTTTTCCATAGGCTCCGCCCCCCTGACGAGCATCACAAAAATCGACGCTCAAG
TCAGAGGTGGCGAAACCCGACAGGACTATAAAGATACCAGGCGTTTCCCCCTGGAAGCTCCCTCGTGCGC
TCTCCTGTTCCGACCCTGCCGCTTACCGGATACCTGTCCGCCTTTCTCCCTTCGGGAAGCGTGGCGCTTT
CTCAATGCTCACGCTGTAGGTATCTCAGTTCGGTGTAGGTCGTTCGCTCCAAGCTGGGCTGTGTGCACGA
ACCCCCCGTTCAGCCCGACCGCTGCGCCTTATCCGGTAACTATCGTCTTGAGTCCAACCCGGTAAGACAC
GACTTATCGCCACTGGCAGCAGCCACTGGTAACAGGATTAGCAGAGCGAGGTATGTAGGCGGTGCTACAG
AGTTCTTGAAGTGGTGGCCTAACTACGGCTACACTAGAAGGACAGTATTTGGTATCTGCGCTCTGCTGAA
GCCAGTTACCTTCGGAAAAAGAGTTGGTAGCTCTTGATCCGGCAAACAAACCACCGCTGGTAGCGGTGGT
TTTTTTGTTTGCAAGCAGCAGATTACGCGCAGAAAAAAAGGATCTCAAGAAGATCCTTTGATCTTTTCTA
CGGGGTCTGACGCTCAGTGGAACGAAAACTCACGTTAAGGGATTTTGGTCATGAGATTATCAAAAAGGAT
CTTCACCTAGATCCTTTTAAATTAAAAATGAAGTTTTAAATCAATCTAAAGTATATATGAGTAAACTTGG
TCTGACAGTTACCAATGCTTAATCAGTGAGGCACCTATCTCAGCGATCTGTCTATTTCGTTCATCCATAG
TTGCCTGACTCCCCGTCGTGTAGATAACTACGATACGGGAGGGCTTACCATCTGGCCCCAGTGCTGCAAT
GATACCGCGAGACCCACGCTCACCGGCTCCAGATTTATCAGCAATAAACCAGCCAGCCGGAAGGGCCGAG
CGCAGAAGTGGTCCTGCAACTTTATCCGCCTCCATCCAGTCTATTAATTGTTGCCGGGAAGCTAGAGTAA
GTAGTTCGCCAGTTAATAGTTTGCGCAACGTTGTTGCCATTGCTACAGGCATCGTGGTGTCACGCTCGTC
GTTTGGTATGGCTTCATTCAGCTCCGGTTCCCAACGATCAAGGCGAGTTACATGATCCCCCATGTTGTGC
AAAAAAGCGGTTAGCTCCTTCGGTCCTCCGATCGTTGTCAGAAGTAAGTTGGCCGCAGTGTTATCACTCA
TGGTTATGGCAGCACTGCATAATTCTCTTACTGTCATGCCATCCGTAAGATGCTTTTCTGTGACTGGTGA
GTACTCAACCAAGTCATTCTGAGAATAGTGTATGCGGCGACCGAGTTGCTCTTGCCCGGCGTCAATACGG
GATAATACCGCGCCACATAGCAGAACTTTAAAAGTGCTCATCATTGGAAAACGTTCTTCGGGGCGAAAAC
TCTCAAGGATCTTACCGCTGTTGAGATCCAGTTCGATGTAACCCACTCGTGCACCCAACTGATCTTCAGC
ATCTTTTACTTTCACCAGCGTTTCTGGGTGAGCAAAAACAGGAAGGCAAAATGCCGCAAAAAAGGGAATA
AGGGCGACACGGAAATGTTGAATACTCATACTCTTCCTTTTTCAATATTATTGAAGCATTTATCAGGGTT
ATTGTCTCATGAGCGGATACATATTTGAATGTATTTAGAAAAATAAACAAATAGGGGTTCCGCGCACATT
TCCCCGAAAAGTGCCACCTGACGTC
