Features (pLannotate 1.2.2; 22 found; start..end, strand, type, name):
    110..489     +  enhancer       CMV enhancer: human cytomegalovirus immediate early enhancer
    490..693     +  promoter       CMV promoter: human cytomegalovirus (CMV) immediate early promoter
    689..722     +  LTR            5' LTR (truncated) (fragment): truncated 5' long terminal repeat (LTR) from HIV-1
    738..756     +  promoter       T7 promoter: promoter for bacteriophage T7 RNA polymerase
    827..1573    +  CDS            APEX2: soybean ascorbate peroxidase, engineered to serve as a monomeric tag for electron microscopy and live-cell proteomics (Lam et al., 2015) more active than the original APEX due to the A134P mutation
   1583..2446    +  CDS            HMOX1: HMOX1_HUMAN - Also known as HO, HO1. Experimental evidence at protein level: Swiss-Prot protein existence level 1. Heme oxygenase cleaves the heme ring at the alpha methene bridge to form biliverdin. Biliverdin is subsequently converted to bilirubin by biliverdin reductase. Under physiological conditions, the activity of heme oxygenase is highest in the spleen, where senescent erythrocytes are sequestrated and destroyed. Exhibits cytoprotective effects since excess of free heme sensitizes cells to undergo apoptosis. From Homo sapiens (Human).
   2480..2498    -  promoter       SP6 promoter: promoter for bacteriophage SP6 RNA polymerase
   2524..2748    +  polyA_signal   bGH poly(A) signal: bovine growth hormone polyadenylation signal
   2752..2773    +  promoter       SV40 promoter (fragment): SV40 enhancer and early promoter
   2794..3222    +  rep_origin     f1 ori (sequence partly withheld): f1 bacteriophage origin of replication; arrow indicates direction of (+) strand synthesis
   3236..3565    +  promoter       SV40 promoter: SV40 enhancer and early promoter
   3632..4423    +  CDS            neo: KKA2_KLEPN - Also known as kan, nptII. Experimental evidence at protein level: Swiss-Prot protein existence level 1. Resistance to kanamycin, neomycin, paromomycin, ribostamycin, butirosin and gentamicin B. From Klebsiella pneumoniae.
   4447..4605    +  CDS            ble (fragment): BLE_KLEPN - Experimental evidence at protein level: Swiss-Prot protein existence level 1. Binding protein with a strong affinity to the bleomycin family of antibiotics. Binds to CL990; an antimitotic-antibiotic compound. From Klebsiella pneumoniae.
   4600..4721    +  polyA_signal   SV40 poly(A) signal: SV40 polyadenylation signal
   4794..4810    -  protein_bind   lac operator: The lac repressor binds to the lac operator to inhibit transcription in E. coli. This inhibition can be relieved by adding lactose or isopropyl-β-D-thiogalactopyranoside (IPTG). lac repressor encoded by lacI
   4818..4848    -  promoter       lac promoter: promoter for the E. coli lac operon
   4863..4884    -  protein_bind   CAP binding site: CAP binding activates transcription in the presence of cAMP. E. coli catabolite activator protein
   4897..4989    -  CDS            lacI (fragment): lac repressor; lacI; The lac repressor binds to the lac operator to inhibit transcription in E. coli. This inhibition can be relieved by adding lactose or isopropyl-β-D-thiogalactopyranoside (IPTG).
   5172..5760    -  rep_origin     ori: high-copy-number ColE1/pMB1/pBR322/pUC origin of replication
   5931..6791    -  CDS            AmpR: β-lactamase; bla; confers resistance to ampicillin, carbenicillin, and related antibiotics
   6792..6896    -  promoter       AmpR promoter: bla
   6955..7007    -  misc_feature   bom (fragment): basis of mobility region from pBR322
>Addgene plasmid #85824 | pCDNA3_V5-APEX2-HMOX1 | addgene full sequence | sequence record 173701 | Addgene NGS Result
AAAATTTAAGCTACAACAAGGCAAGGCTTGACCGACAATTGCATGAAGAATCTGCTTAGGGTTAGGCGTT
TTGCGCTGCTTCGCGATGTACGGGCCAGATATACGCGTTGACATTGATTATTGACTAGTTATTAATAGTA
ATCAATTACGGGGTCATTAGTTCATAGCCCATATATGGAGTTCCGCGTTACATAACTTACGGTAAATGGC
CCGCCTGGCTGACCGCCCAACGACCCCCGCCCATTGACGTCAATAATGACGTATGTTCCCATAGTAACGC
CAATAGGGACTTTCCATTGACGTCAATGGGTGGAGTATTTACGGTAAACTGCCCACTTGGCAGTACATCA
AGTGTATCATATGCCAAGTACGCCCCCTATTGACGTCAATGACGGTAAATGGCCCGCCTGGCATTATGCC
CAGTACATGACCTTATGGGACTTTCCTACTTGGCAGTACATCTACGTATTAGTCATCGCTATTACCATGG
TGATGCGGTTTTGGCAGTACATCAATGGGCGTGGATAGCGGTTTGACTCACGGGGATTTCCAAGTCTCCA
CCCCATTGACGTCAATGGGAGTTTGTTTTGGCACCAAAATCAACGGGACTTTCCAAAATGTCGTAACAAC
TCCGCCCCATTGACGCAAATGGGCGGTAGGCGTGTACGGTGGGAGGTCTATATAAGCAGAGCTCTCTGGC
TAACTAGAGAACCCACTGCTTACTGGCTTATCGAAATTAATACGACTCACTATAGGGAGACCCAAGCTTG
CGGCCGCCACCATGGGCAAGCCCATCCCCAACCCCCTGCTGGGCCTGGACAGCACCGGAAAGTCTTACCC
AACTGTGAGTGCTGATTACCAGGACGCCGTTGAGAAGGCGAAGAAGAAGCTCAGAGGCTTCATCGCTGAG
AAGAGATGCGCTCCTCTAATGCTCCGTTTGGCATTCCACTCTGCTGGAACCTTTGACAAGGGCACGAAGA
CCGGTGGACCCTTCGGAACCATCAAGCACCCTGCCGAACTGGCTCACAGCGCTAACAACGGTCTTGACAT
CGCTGTTAGGCTTTTGGAGCCACTCAAGGCGGAGTTCCCTATTTTGAGCTACGCCGATTTCTACCAGTTG
GCTGGCGTTGTTGCCGTTGAGGTCACGGGTGGACCTAAGGTTCCATTCCACCCTGGAAGAGAGGACAAGC
CTGAGCCACCACCAGAGGGTCGCTTGCCCGATCCCACTAAGGGTTCTGACCATTTGAGAGATGTGTTTGG
CAAAGCTATGGGGCTTACTGACCAAGATATCGTTGCTCTATCTGGGGGTCACACTATTGGAGCTGCACAC
AAGGAGCGTTCTGGATTTGAGGGTCCCTGGACCTCTAATCCTCTTATTTTCGACAACTCATACTTCACGG
AGTTGTTGAGTGGTGAGAAGGAAGGTCTCCTTCAGCTACCTTCTGACAAGGCTCTTTTGTCTGACCCTGT
ATTCCGCCCTCTCGTTGATAAATATGCAGCGGACGAAGATGCCTTCTTTGCTGATTACGCTGAGGCTCAC
CAAAAGCTTTCCGAGCTTGGGTTTGCTGATGCCAAGCTAGCAATGGAGCGTCCGCAACCCGACAGCATGC
CCCAGGATTTGTCAGAGGCCCTGAAGGAGGCCACCAAGGAGGTGCACACCCAGGCAGAGAATGCTGAGTT
CATGAGGAACTTTCAGAAGGGCCAGGTGACCCGAGACGGCTTCAAGCTGGTGATGGCCTCCCTGTACCAC
ATCTATGTGGCCCTGGAGGAGGAGATTGAGCGCAACAAGGAGAGCCCAGTCTTCGCCCCTGTCTACTTCC
CAGAAGAGCTGCACCGCAAGGCTGCCCTGGAGCAGGACCTGGCCTTCTGGTACGGGCCCCGCTGGCAGGA
GGTCATCCCCTACACACCAGCCATGCAGCACTATGTGAAGCGGCTCCACGAGGTGGGGCGCACAGAGCCC
GAGCTGCTGGTGGCCCACGCCTACACCCGCTACCTGGGTGACCTGTCTGGGGGCCAGGTGCTCAAAAAGA
TTGCCCAGAAAGCCCTGGACCTGCCCAGCTCTGGCGAGGGCCTGGCCTTCTTCACCTTCCCCAACATTGC
CAGTGCCACCAAGTTCAAGCAGCTCTACCGCTCCCGCATGAACTCCCTGGAGATGACTCCCGCAGTCAGG
CAGAGGGTGATAGAAGAGGCCAAGACTGCGTTCCTGCTCAACATCCAGCTCTTTGAGGAGTTGCAGGAGC
TGCTGACCCATGACACCAAGGACCAGAGCCCCTCACGGGCACCAGGGCTTCGCCAGCGGGCCAGCAACAA
AGTGCAAGATTCTGCCCCCGTGGAGACTCCCAGAGGGAAGCCCCCACTCAACACCCGCTCCCAGGCTCCG
CTTCTCCGATGGGTCCTTACACTCAGCTTTCTGGTGGCGACAGTTGCTGTAGGGCTTTATGCCATGTAAT
GACTCGAGCATGCATCTAGAGGGCCCTATTCTATAGTGTCACCTAAATGCTAGAGCTCGCTGATCAGCCT
CGACTGTGCCTTCTAGTTGCCAGCCATCTGTTGTTTGCCCCTCCCCCGTGCCTTCCTTGACCCTGGAAGG
TGCCACTCCCACTGTCCTTTCCTAATAAAATGAGGAAATTGCATCGCATTGTCTGAGTAGGTGTCATTCT
ATTCTGGGGGGTGGGGTGGGGCAGGACAGCAAGGGGGAGGATTGGGAAGACAATAGCAGGCATGCTGGGG
ATGCGGTGGGCTCTATGGCTTCTGAGGCGGAAAGAACCAGCTGGGGCTCTAGGGGGTATCCCC
[124 nt withheld, positions 2794-2917]
C
[91 nt withheld, positions 2919-3009]
A
[49 nt withheld, positions 3011-3059]
CCTTTGACGTTGGAGTCCACGTTCTTT
[37 nt withheld, positions 3087-3123]
ACCCTATCTCGGTCTATTCTTTTGATTTATAAGGGATTTTGCCGATTTCGGCCTATTGGTTAAAAAATGA
GCTGATTTAACAAAAATTTAACGCGAATTAATTCTGTGGAATGTGTGTCAGTTAGGGTGTGGAAAGTCCC
CAGGCTCCCCAGCAGGCAGAAGTATGCAAAGCATGCATCTCAATTAGTCAGCAACCAGGTGTGGAAAGTC
CCCAGGCTCCCCAGCAGGCAGAAGTATGCAAAGCATGCATCTCAATTAGTCAGCAACCATAGTCCCGCCC
CTAACTCCGCCCATCCCGCCCCTAACTCCGCCCAGTTCCGCCCATTCTCCGCCCCATGGCTGACTAATTT
TTTTTATTTATGCAGAGGCCGAGGCCGCCTCTGCCTCTGAGCTATTCCAGAAGTAGTGAGGAGGCTTTTT
TGGAGGCCTAGGCTTTTGCAAAAAGCTCCCGGGAGCTTGTATATCCATTTTCGGATCTGATCAAGAGACA
GGATGAGGATCGTTTCGCATGATTGAACAAGATGGATTGCACGCAGGTTCTCCGGCCGCTTGGGTGGAGA
GGCTATTCGGCTATGACTGGGCACAACAGACAATCGGCTGCTCTGATGCCGCCGTGTTCCGGCTGTCAGC
GCAGGGGCGCCCGGTTCTTTTTGTCAAGACCGACCTGTCCGGTGCCCTGAATGAACTGCAGGACGAGGCA
GCGCGGCTATCGTGGCTGGCCACGACGGGCGTTCCTTGCGCAGCTGTGCTCGACGTTGTCACTGAAGCGG
GAAGGGACTGGCTGCTATTGGGCGAAGTGCCGGGGCAGGATCTCCTGTCATCTCACCTTGCTCCTGCCGA
GAAAGTATCCATCATGGCTGATGCAATGCGGCGGCTGCATACGCTTGATCCGGCTACCTGCCCATTCGAC
CACCAAGCGAAACATCGCATCGAGCGAGCACGTACTCGGATGGAAGCCGGTCTTGTCGATCAGGATGATC
TGGACGAAGAGCATCAGGGGCTCGCGCCAGCCGAACTGTTCGCCAGGCTCAAGGCGCGCATGCCCGACGG
CGAGGATCTCGTCGTGACCCATGGCGATGCCTGCTTGCCGAATATCATGGTGGAAAATGGCCGCTTTTCT
GGATTCATCGACTGTGGCCGGCTGGGTGTGGCGGACCGCTATCAGGACATAGCGTTGGCTACCCGTGATA
TTGCTGAAGAGCTTGGCGGCGAATGGGCTGACCGCTTCCTCGTGCTTTACGGTATCGCCGCTCCCGATTC
GCAGCGCATCGCCTTCTATCGCCTTCTTGACGAGTTCTTCTGAGCGGGACTCTGGGGTTCGAAATGACCG
ACCAAGCGACGCCCAACCTGCCATCACGAGATTTCGATTCCACCGCCGCCTTCTATGAAAGGTTGGGCTT
CGGAATCGTTTTCCGGGACGCCGGCTGGATGATCCTCCAGCGCGGGGATCTCATGCTGGAGTTCTTCGCC
CACCCCAACTTGTTTATTGCAGCTTATAATGGTTACAAATAAAGCAATAGCATCACAAATTTCACAAATA
AAGCATTTTTTTCACTGCATTCTAGTTGTGGTTTGTCCAAACTCATCAATGTATCTTATCATGTCTGTAT
ACCGTCGACCTCTAGCTAGAGCTTGGCGTAATCATGGTCATAGCTGTTTCCTGTGTGAAATTGTTATCCG
CTCACAATTCCACACAACATACGAGCCGGAAGCATAAAGTGTAAAGCCTGGGGTGCCTAATGAGTGAGCT
AACTCACATTAATTGCGTTGCGCTCACTGCCCGCTTTCCAGTCGGGAAACCTGTCGTGCCAGCTGCATTA
ATGAATCGGCCAACGCGCGGGGAGAGGCGGTTTGCGTATTGGGCGCTCTTCCGCTTCCTCGCTCACTGAC
TCGCTGCGCTCGGTCGTTCGGCTGCGGCGAGCGGTATCAGCTCACTCAAAGGCGGTAATACGGTTATCCA
CAGAATCAGGGGATAACGCAGGAAAGAACATGTGAGCAAAAGGCCAGCAAAAGGCCAGGAACCGTAAAAA
GGCCGCGTTGCTGGCGTTTTTCCATAGGCTCCGCCCCCCTGACGAGCATCACAAAAATCGACGCTCAAGT
CAGAGGTGGCGAAACCCGACAGGACTATAAAGATACCAGGCGTTTCCCCCTGGAAGCTCCCTCGTGCGCT
CTCCTGTTCCGACCCTGCCGCTTACCGGATACCTGTCCGCCTTTCTCCCTTCGGGAAGCGTGGCGCTTTC
TCATAGCTCACGCTGTAGGTATCTCAGTTCGGTGTAGGTCGTTCGCTCCAAGCTGGGCTGTGTGCACGAA
CCCCCCGTTCAGCCCGACCGCTGCGCCTTATCCGGTAACTATCGTCTTGAGTCCAACCCGGTAAGACACG
ACTTATCGCCACTGGCAGCAGCCACTGGTAACAGGATTAGCAGAGCGAGGTATGTAGGCGGTGCTACAGA
GTTCTTGAAGTGGTGGCCTAACTACGGCTACACTAGAAGAACAGTATTTGGTATCTGCGCTCTGCTGAAG
CCAGTTACCTTCGGAAAAAGAGTTGGTAGCTCTTGATCCGGCAAACAAACCACCGCTGGTAGCGGTGGTT
TTTTTGTTTGCAAGCAGCAGATTACGCGCAGAAAAAAAGGATCTCAAGAAGATCCTTTGATCTTTTCTAC
GGGGTCTGACGCTCAGTGGAACGAAAACTCACGTTAAGGGATTTTGGTCATGAGATTATCAAAAAGGATC
TTCACCTAGATCCTTTTAAATTAAAAATGAAGTTTTAAATCAATCTAAAGTATATATGAGTAAACTTGGT
CTGACAGTTACCAATGCTTAATCAGTGAGGCACCTATCTCAGCGATCTGTCTATTTCGTTCATCCATAGT
TGCCTGACTCCCCGTCGTGTAGATAACTACGATACGGGAGGGCTTACCATCTGGCCCCAGTGCTGCAATG
ATACCGCGAGACCCACGCTCACCGGCTCCAGATTTATCAGCAATAAACCAGCCAGCCGGAAGGGCCGAGC
GCAGAAGTGGTCCTGCAACTTTATCCGCCTCCATCCAGTCTATTAATTGTTGCCGGGAAGCTAGAGTAAG
TAGTTCGCCAGTTAATAGTTTGCGCAACGTTGTTGCCATTGCTACAGGCATCGTGGTGTCACGCTCGTCG
TTTGGTATGGCTTCATTCAGCTCCGGTTCCCAACGATCAAGGCGAGTTACATGATCCCCCATGTTGTGCA
AAAAAGCGGTTAGCTCCTTCGGTCCTCCGATCGTTGTCAGAAGTAAGTTGGCCGCAGTGTTATCACTCAT
GGTTATGGCAGCACTGCATAATTCTCTTACTGTCATGCCATCCGTAAGATGCTTTTCTGTGACTGGTGAG
TACTCAACCAAGTCATTCTGAGAATAGTGTATGCGGCGACCGAGTTGCTCTTGCCCGGCGTCAATACGGG
ATAATACCGCGCCACATAGCAGAACTTTAAAAGTGCTCATCATTGGAAAACGTTCTTCGGGGCGAAAACT
CTCAAGGATCTTACCGCTGTTGAGATCCAGTTCGATGTAACCCACTCGTGCACCCAACTGATCTTCAGCA
TCTTTTACTTTCACCAGCGTTTCTGGGTGAGCAAAAACAGGAAGGCAAAATGCCGCAAAAAAGGGAATAA
GGGCGACACGGAAATGTTGAATACTCATACTCTTCCTTTTTCAATATTATTGAAGCATTTATCAGGGTTA
TTGTCTCATGAGCGGATACATATTTGAATGTATTTAGAAAAATAAACAAATAGGGGTTCCGCGCACATTT
CCCCGAAAAGTGCCACCTGACGTCGACGGATCGGGAGATCTCCCGATCCCCTATGGTGCACTCTCAGTAC
AATCTGCTCTGATGCCGCATAGTTAAGCCAGTATCTGCTCCCTGCTTGTGTGTTGGAGGTCGCTGAGTAG
TGCGCGAGC
