>Addgene plasmid #85824 | pCDNA3_V5-APEX2-HMOX1 | depositor partial sequence | sequence record 166870 | CMV-F
TCGAGGGTGGAAGCATATAGCAGAGCTCTCTGGCTAACTAGAGAACCCACTGCTTACTGGCTTATCGAAA
TTAATACGACTCACTATAGGGAGACCCAAGCTTGCGGCCGCCACCATGGGCAAGCCCATCCCCAACCCCC
TGCTGGGCCTGGACAGCACCGGAAAGTCTTACCCAACTGTGAGTGCTGATTACCAGGACGCCGTTGAGAA
GGCGAAGAAGAAGCTCAGAGGCTTCATCGCTGAGAAGAGATGCGCTCCTCTAATGCTCCGTTTGGCATTC
CACTCTGCTGGAACCTTTGACAAGGGCACGAAGACCGGTGGACCCTTCGGAACCATCAAGCACCCTGCCG
AACTGGCTCACAGCGCTAACAACGGTCTTGACATCGCTGTTAGGCTTTTGGAGCCACTCAAGGCGGAGTT
CCCTATTTTGAGCTACGCCGATTTCTACCAGTTGGCTGGCGTTGTTGCCGTTGAGGTCACGGGTGGACCT
AAGGTTCCATTCCACCCTGGAAGAGAGGACAAGCCTGAGCCACCACCAGAGGGTCGCTTGCCCGATCCCA
CTAAGGGTTCTGACCATTTGAGAGATGTGTTTGGCAAAGCTATGGGGCTTACTGACCAAGATATCGTTGC
TCTATCTGGGGGTCACACTATTGGAGCTGCACACAAGGAGCGTTCTGGATTTGAGGGTCCCTGGACCTCT
AATCCTCTTATTTTCGACAACTCATACTTCACGGAGTTGTTGAGTGGTGAGAAGGAAGGTCTCCTTCAGC
TACCTTCTGACAAGGCTCTTTTGTCTGACCCTGTATTCCGCCCTCTCGTTGATAAATATGCAGCGGACGA
AGATGCCTTCTTTGCTGATTACGCTGAGGCTCACCAAAAGCTTTCCGAGCTTGGGTTTGCTGATGCCAAG
CTAGCAATGGAGCGTCCGCAACCCGACAGCATGCCCCAGGATTTGTCAGAGGCCCTGAAGGAGGCCACCA
AGGAGGTGCACACCCAGGCAGAGAATGCTGAGTTCATGAGGAACTTTCAGAAGGGCCAGGTGACCCGAGA
CGGCTTCAAGCTGGTGATGGCCTCCCTGTACCACATCTATGTGGGCTTGGAAGGAGGAGATG
