>Addgene plasmid #85824 | pCDNA3_V5-APEX2-HMOX1 | depositor partial sequence | sequence record 166871 | BGH-R
GAACGTAGTGGTTTTTTTTGAGGCCTGCATTTAGGTGACACTATAGAATAGGGCCCTCTAGATGCATGCT
CGAGTCATTACATGGCATAAAGCCCTACAGCAACTGTCGCCACCAGAAAGCTGAGTGTAAGGACCCATCG
GAGAAGCGGAGCCTGGGAGCGGGTGTTGAGTGGGGGCTTCCCTCTGGGAGTCTCCACGGGGGCAGAATCT
TGCACTTTGTTGCTGGCCCGCTGGCGAAGCCCTGGTGCCCGTGAGGGGCTCTGGTCCTTGGTGTCATGGG
TCAGCAGCTCCTGCAACTCCTCAAAGAGCTGGATGTTGAGCAGGAACGCAGTCTTGGCCTCTTCTATCAC
CCTCTGCCTGACTGCGGGAGTCATCTCCAGGGAGTTCATGCGGGAGCGGTAGAGCTGCTTGAACTTGGTG
GCACTGGCAATGTTGGGGAAGGTGAAGAAGGCCAGGCCCTCGCCAGAGCTGGGCAGGTCCAGGGCTTTCT
GGGCAATCTTTTTGAGCACCTGGCCCCCAGACAGGTCACCCAGGTAGCGGGTGTAGGCGTGGGCCACCAG
CAGCTCGGGCTCTGTGCGCCCCACCTCGTGGAGCCGCTTCACATAGTGCTGCATGGCTGGTGTGTAGGGG
ATGACCTCCTGCCAGCGGGGCCCGTACCAGAAGGCCAGGTCCTGCTCCAGGGCAGCCTTGCGGTGCAGCT
CTTCTGGGAAGTAGACAGGGGCGAAGACTGGGCTCTCCTTGTTGCGCTCAATCTCCTCCTCCAGGGCCAC
ATAGATGTGGTACAGGGAGGCCATCACCAGCTTGAAGCCGTCTCGGGTCACCTGGCCCTTCTGAAAGTTC
CTCATGAACTCAGCATTCTCTGCCTGGGTGTGCACCTCCTTGGTGGCCTCCTTCAGGGCCTCTGACAAAT
CCTGGGGCATGCTGTCGGGTTGCGGACGCTCCATTGCTAGCTTGGCATCAGCAAACCCAAGCTCGGAAAG
CTTTTGGTGAGCCTCAGCGTAATCAGCAAAGAAGGCATCTTCGTCCGCTGCATATTTATCAACGAGAGGG
CGGAATACAGGGTCAGACAAAAGAGCCTTGTCAGAAGGTAGCTGAAGGAGACCTTCCTTCTCACCACTCA
ACAACTCCGTGAAGTATGAATTGTCGAAAATAAAAGGATTAAAGGTCCAGGGACCCTCAAATCCAAAAAG
CTTCTG
